Addgene plasmid #113818: pSATB1-donor
Purpose: CRISPR donor plasmid to tag human transcription factor SATB1 with GFP
Depositing lab: Kevin White. Depositing organization: University of Chicago.
Backbone
  Vector backbone: pUC19
  Vector type: CRISPR
Growth in bacteria
  Bacterial resistance: Ampicillin, 100 μg/mL
  Growth temperature: 37°C
  Growth strain: DH5alpha
  Copy number: High Copy
Gene/Insert
  Gene/Insert name: SATB1 homology arms flanking EGFP-IRES-Neo cassette
  Species: H. sapiens (human)
  Mutation: Unknown
  Entrez Gene: SATB1 (a.k.a. DEFDA, DHDBV, KTZSL)
  Cloning method: Gibson Cloning
  Sequencing primers: 5′ M13pUC-fwd; 3′ M13pUC-rev
Terms and licenses: Academic/Nonprofit Terms; Industry Terms: Not Available to Industry
Depositor comments: Cloning source: SK-N-SH_RA. Use with plasmid pSATB1.1.0-gDNA
How to cite: pSATB1-donor was a gift from Kevin White (Addgene plasmid # 113818 ; http://n2t.net/addgene:113818 ; RRID:Addgene_113818)
