[The description below was written by a language model from this plasmid's Addgene catalogue record and pLannotate feature annotations shown in this document.]
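Description:
pSATB1-donor is a homology-directed repair donor plasmid built on the pUC19 backbone and used in CRISPR knock-in experiments to tag the endogenous human transcription factor SATB1 with GFP. It is maintained in E. coli through the high-copy ColE1/pUC origin and selected with ampicillin via the β-lactamase gene and its promoter. Remnants of the pUC19 lac promoter/operator, lacZα and multiple cloning site flank the insert, which was assembled by Gibson cloning. The depositor notes that the genomic source of the homology arms was SK-N-SH_RA material and lists the mutation status of the insert as unknown.

The payload consists of SATB1 homology arms surrounding an EGFP-IRES-Neo cassette. In the annotated sequence, a fragment of the SATB1 coding sequence lies in the upstream arm and is followed on the same strand by a short match to part of the capTEV composite tag, an S-Tag, and then EGFP. This layout suggests a C-terminal fusion to SATB1, although the record does not explicitly state the tag position. Downstream, an EMCV IRES2 element drives translation of the Tn5 neomycin phosphotransferase from the same transcript. No separate mammalian promoter is annotated, so both EGFP and G418 resistance would depend on correct integration and transcription from the endogenous SATB1 locus, which allows selection of edited cells. The unannotated sequence after NeoR presumably holds the downstream homology arm, though the feature table does not mark it. The plasmid is intended to be used with the companion guide RNA plasmid pSATB1.1.0-gDNA, which directs the cut at the SATB1 locus. The resulting GFP-tagged endogenous protein can be detected or captured through the tag rather than a SATB1-specific reagent.
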