Features (pLannotate 1.2.2; 17 found; start..end, strand, type, name):
      1..21      +  misc_feature   MCS (fragment): pUC18/19 multiple cloning site
     58..74      -  protein_bind   lac operator: The lac repressor binds to the lac operator to inhibit transcription in E. coli. This inhibition can be relieved by adding lactose or isopropyl-β-D-thiogalactopyranoside (IPTG). lac repressor encoded by lacI
     82..112     -  promoter       lac promoter: promoter for the E. coli lac operon
    127..148     -  protein_bind   CAP binding site: CAP binding activates transcription in the presence of cAMP. E. coli catabolite activator protein
    161..253     -  CDS            lacI (fragment): lac repressor; lacI; The lac repressor binds to the lac operator to inhibit transcription in E. coli. This inhibition can be relieved by adding lactose or isopropyl-β-D-thiogalactopyranoside (IPTG).
    436..1024    -  rep_origin     ori: high-copy-number ColE1/pMB1/pBR322/pUC origin of replication
   1195..2055    -  CDS            AmpR: β-lactamase; bla; confers resistance to ampicillin, carbenicillin, and related antibiotics
   2056..2160    -  promoter       AmpR promoter: bla
   2255..2290    +  CDS            rop (fragment): Rop protein, which maintains plasmids at low copy number; rop
   2392..2491    +  misc_feature   bom (fragment): basis of mobility region from pBR322
   2497..2654    -  CDS            lacZα (fragment): LacZα fragment of β-galactosidase; lacZ fragment
   3407..3859    +  CDS            SATB1 (fragment): SATB1_HUMAN - Experimental evidence at protein level: Swiss-Prot protein existence level 1. Crucial silencing factor contributing to the initiation of X inactivation mediated by Xist RNA that occurs during embryogenesis and in lymphoma (By similarity). Binds to DNA at special AT-rich sequences, the consensus SATB1-binding sequence (CSBS), at nuclear matrix- or scaffold-associated regions. Thought to recognize the sugar-phosphate structure of double-stranded DNA. Transcriptional repressor controlling nuclear and viral gene expression in a phosphorylated and acetylated status-dependent manner, b
   3880..3900    +  CDS            capTEV™ (fragment): composite tag for in vivo biotinylation, TEV protease cleavage, and 6xHis tagging
   3914..3958    +  CDS            S-Tag: affinity and epitope tag derived from pancreatic ribonuclease A
   4049..4768    +  CDS            EGFP: the original enhanced GFP (Yang et al., 1996) mammalian codon-optimized
   4806..5391    +  misc_feature   IRES2: internal ribosome entry site (IRES) of the encephalomyocarditis virus (EMCV)
   5473..6276    +  CDS            NeoR/KanR: aminoglycoside phosphotransferase from Tn5; aph(3')-II (or nptII); confers resistance to neomycin, kanamycin, and G418 (Geneticin®)
>Addgene plasmid #113818 | pSATB1-donor | depositor full sequence | sequence record 214779 | Full Sequence
GACCTGCAGGCATGCAAGCTTGGCGTAATCATGGTCATAGCTGTTTCCTGTGTGAAATTGTTATCCGCTC
ACAATTCCACACAACATACGAGCCGGAAGCATAAAGTGTAAAGCCTGGGGTGCCTAATGAGTGAGCTAAC
TCACATTAATTGCGTTGCGCTCACTGCCCGCTTTCCAGTCGGGAAACCTGTCGTGCCAGCTGCATTAATG
AATCGGCCAACGCGCGGGGAGAGGCGGTTTGCGTATTGGGCGCTCTTCCGCTTCCTCGCTCACTGACTCG
CTGCGCTCGGTCGTTCGGCTGCGGCGAGCGGTATCAGCTCACTCAAAGGCGGTAATACGGTTATCCACAG
AATCAGGGGATAACGCAGGAAAGAACATGTGAGCAAAAGGCCAGCAAAAGGCCAGGAACCGTAAAAAGGC
CGCGTTGCTGGCGTTTTTCCATAGGCTCCGCCCCCCTGACGAGCATCACAAAAATCGACGCTCAAGTCAG
AGGTGGCGAAACCCGACAGGACTATAAAGATACCAGGCGTTTCCCCCTGGAAGCTCCCTCGTGCGCTCTC
CTGTTCCGACCCTGCCGCTTACCGGATACCTGTCCGCCTTTCTCCCTTCGGGAAGCGTGGCGCTTTCTCA
TAGCTCACGCTGTAGGTATCTCAGTTCGGTGTAGGTCGTTCGCTCCAAGCTGGGCTGTGTGCACGAACCC
CCCGTTCAGCCCGACCGCTGCGCCTTATCCGGTAACTATCGTCTTGAGTCCAACCCGGTAAGACACGACT
TATCGCCACTGGCAGCAGCCACTGGTAACAGGATTAGCAGAGCGAGGTATGTAGGCGGTGCTACAGAGTT
CTTGAAGTGGTGGCCTAACTACGGCTACACTAGAAGGACAGTATTTGGTATCTGCGCTCTGCTGAAGCCA
GTTACCTTCGGAAAAAGAGTTGGTAGCTCTTGATCCGGCAAACAAACCACCGCTGGTAGCGGTGGTTTTT
TTGTTTGCAAGCAGCAGATTACGCGCAGAAAAAAAGGATCTCAAGAAGATCCTTTGATCTTTTCTACGGG
GTCTGACGCTCAGTGGAACGAAAACTCACGTTAAGGGATTTTGGTCATGAGATTATCAAAAAGGATCTTC
ACCTAGATCCTTTTAAATTAAAAATGAAGTTTTAAATCAATCTAAAGTATATATGAGTAAACTTGGTCTG
ACAGTTACCAATGCTTAATCAGTGAGGCACCTATCTCAGCGATCTGTCTATTTCGTTCATCCATAGTTGC
CTGACTCCCCGTCGTGTAGATAACTACGATACGGGAGGGCTTACCATCTGGCCCCAGTGCTGCAATGATA
CCGCGAGACCCACGCTCACCGGCTCCAGATTTATCAGCAATAAACCAGCCAGCCGGAAGGGCCGAGCGCA
GAAGTGGTCCTGCAACTTTATCCGCCTCCATCCAGTCTATTAATTGTTGCCGGGAAGCTAGAGTAAGTAG
TTCGCCAGTTAATAGTTTGCGCAACGTTGTTGCCATTGCTACAGGCATCGTGGTGTCACGCTCGTCGTTT
GGTATGGCTTCATTCAGCTCCGGTTCCCAACGATCAAGGCGAGTTACATGATCCCCCATGTTGTGCAAAA
AAGCGGTTAGCTCCTTCGGTCCTCCGATCGTTGTCAGAAGTAAGTTGGCCGCAGTGTTATCACTCATGGT
TATGGCAGCACTGCATAATTCTCTTACTGTCATGCCATCCGTAAGATGCTTTTCTGTGACTGGTGAGTAC
TCAACCAAGTCATTCTGAGAATAGTGTATGCGGCGACCGAGTTGCTCTTGCCCGGCGTCAATACGGGATA
ATACCGCGCCACATAGCAGAACTTTAAAAGTGCTCATCATTGGAAAACGTTCTTCGGGGCGAAAACTCTC
AAGGATCTTACCGCTGTTGAGATCCAGTTCGATGTAACCCACTCGTGCACCCAACTGATCTTCAGCATCT
TTTACTTTCACCAGCGTTTCTGGGTGAGCAAAAACAGGAAGGCAAAATGCCGCAAAAAAGGGAATAAGGG
CGACACGGAAATGTTGAATACTCATACTCTTCCTTTTTCAATATTATTGAAGCATTTATCAGGGTTATTG
TCTCATGAGCGGATACATATTTGAATGTATTTAGAAAAATAAACAAATAGGGGTTCCGCGCACATTTCCC
CGAAAAGTGCCACCTGACGTCTAAGAAACCATTATTATCATGACATTAACCTATAAAAATAGGCGTATCA
CGAGGCCCTTTCGTCTCGCGCGTTTCGGTGATGACGGTGAAAACCTCTGACACATGCAGCTCCCGGAGAC
GGTCACAGCTTGTCTGTAAGCGGATGCCGGGAGCAGACAAGCCCGTCAGGGCGCGTCAGCGGGTGTTGGC
GGGTGTCGGGGCTGGCTTAACTATGCGGCATCAGAGCAGATTGTACTGAGAGTGCACCATATGCGGTGTG
AAATACCGCACAGATGCGTAAGGAGAAAATACCGCATCAGGCGCCATTCGCCATTCAGGCTGCGCAACTG
TTGGGAAGGGCGATCGGTGCGGGCCTCTTCGCTATTACGCCAGCTGGCGAAAGGGGGATGTGCTGCAAGG
CGATTAAGTTGGGTAACGCCAGGGTTTTCCCAGTCACGACGTTGTAAAACGACGGCCAGTGAATTCGAGC
TCGGTACCCACAATTCGCTAGCTGTCGTATGGTGGATTGAACCTTTTGAGGTAAGAAAAAAACTTGCAGT
GTCAGCCTAGTGCAATTCGGTAAGAAATTGTGTGTGTATTAAATTGGAACTGTCTGATAGAAAATTCACA
AGTGTGAGAATATCAGAAATCCTTTAGTCTCATGACAGATAACACTGAATAAGAGCATAAGCTCATCTTC
TGTTCTTCCTGGCCATCCAATGAAACGGAGCAGAACACAAATTTCTTTCCCCGCTGCTCTGTAGCTCACC
TTTCTGAAATGTCTTTGAAATCCTTTCCTCTCCATCTTCATTTTAAATCTTTGTTAATTATTTACATCAT
AATTTGATGTGCTGTCTTCGCCTTTGATGCGTATCATTCTAGTGAATTTTATGGCTCACATTTTCAGAGC
ACTGAGTTTTCACTTCCTCTGCTGATCTCTGATAAGTAAGTGCAGTAGCCCCCCAAAGCTGTCTTAATTC
ATCCCTTCCTAGTCATATCATTTTGATTTTTTTGTAAATGCTGTCGGCCATTTCGCCGGCCTACCTTTTC
TTTCTAAATCTTCATCCCTATCAAAGAAGCTATATGTAGGATCCGGGACCACATTTTTCCTGATTGGAGA
CGGCTTTGTGTGGAACTCCACGATAGCAGAGCTCTGATTGTCTCCTTGTTTCTTTGCAGCAACAGCAGCA
GCAACAGCAACAGCAGCAGCAGCAGCAGCAGGCACCGCCGCCTCCACAGCCACAGCAGCAGCCACAGACA
GGCCCTCGGCTCCCCCCACGGCAACCCACGGTGGCCTCTCCAGCAGAGTCAGATGAGGAAAACCGACAGA
AGACCCGGCCACGAACAAAAATTTCAGTGGAAGCCTTGGGAATCCTCCAGAGTTTCATACAAGACGTGGG
CCTGTACCCTGACGAAGAGGCCATCCAGACTCTGTCTGCCCAGCTCGACCTTCCCAAGTACACCATCATC
AAGTTCTTTCAGAACCAGCGGTACTATCTCAAGCACCACGGCAAACTGAAGGACAATTCCGGTTTAGAGG
TCGATGTGGCAGAATATAAAGAAGAGGAGCTGCTGAAGGATTTGGAAGAGAGTGTCCAAGATAAAAATAC
TAACACCCTTTTTTCAGTGAAACTAGAAGAAGAGCTGTCAGTGGAAGGAAACACAGACATTAATACTGAT
TTGAAAGACGGGATTCCAACTACTGCAAGCGAGAATCTTTATTTTCAGGGCGCCGCCAAATTCAAAGAAA
CCGCTGCTGCTAAATTCGAACGCCAGCACATGGACAGCGGAGGTGGAGGTTCGAGCGGTCCCTCGGGTTC
GTCGAGCCTGGAAGTTCTGTTCCAGGGGCCCCTGTCGTCGAGCGGTCCCTCGGGTTCGATGGTGAGCAAA
GGCGAGGAGCTGTTCACCGGGGTGGTGCCCATCCTGGTCGAGCTGGACGGCGACGTAAACGGCCACAAGT
TCAGCGTGTCCGGCGAGGGCGAGGGCGATGCCACCTACGGCAAGCTGACCCTGAAGTTCATCTGCACCAC
CGGCAAGCTGCCCGTGCCCTGGCCCACCCTCGTGACCACCCTGACCTACGGCGTGCAGTGCTTCAGCCGC
TACCCCGACCACATGAAGCAGCACGACTTCTTCAAGTCCGCCATGCCCGAAGGCTACGTCCAGGAGCGCA
CCATCTTCTTCAAGGACGACGGCAACTACAAGACCCGCGCCGAGGTGAAGTTCGAGGGCGACACCCTGGT
GAACCGCATCGAGCTGAAGGGCATCGACTTCAAGGAGGACGGCAACATCCTGGGGCACAAGCTGGAGTAC
AACTACAACAGCCACAACGTCTATATCATGGCCGACAAGCAGAAGAACGGCATCAAGGTGAACTTCAAGA
TCCGCCACAACATCGAGGACGGCAGCGTGCAGCTCGCCGACCACTACCAGCAGAACACCCCCATCGGCGA
CGGCCCCGTGCTGCTGCCCGACAACCACTACCTGAGCACCCAGTCCGCCCTGAGCAAAGACCCCAACGAG
AAGCGCGATCACATGGTCCTTAAGGAGTTCGTGACCGCCGCCGGGATCACTCTCGGCATGGACGAGCTGT
ACAAGTAATGATCTAGAGTCGAGTTAATTAAGAATTCCGCCCCCCCCCCTCTCCCTCCCCCCCCCTAACG
TTACTGGCCGAAGCCGCTTGGAATAAGGCCGGTGTGCGTTTGTCTATATGTTATTTTCCACCATATTGCC
GTCTTTTGGCAATGTGAGGGCCCGGAAACCTGGCCCTGTCTTCTTGACGAGCATTCCTAGGGGTCTTTCC
CCTCTCGCCAAAGGAATGCAGGGTCTGTTGAATGTCGTGAAGGAAGCAGTTCCTCTGGAAGCTTCTTGAA
GACAAACAACGTCTGTAGCGACCCTTTGCAGGCAGCGGAACCCCCCACCTGGCGACAGGTGCCTCTGCGG
CCAAAAGCCACGTGTATAAGATACACCTGCAAAGGCGGCACAACCCCAGTGCCACGTTGTGAGTTGGATA
GTTGTGGAAAGAGTCAAATGGCTCTCCTCAAGCGTATTCAACAAGGGGCTGAAGGATGCCCAGAAGGTAC
CCCATTGTATGGGATCTGATCTGGGGCCTCGGTGCACATGCTTTACATGTGTTTAGTCGAGGTTAAAAAA
ACGTCTAGGCCCCCCGAACCACGGGGACGTGGTTTTCCTTTGAAAAACACGATGATAATATGGCCACAAC
CTGTTACATTGCACAAGATAAAAATATATCATCACGAACAGTAAAACTGTCTGCTTACATAAACAGTAAT
ACAAGGGGTGTTATGGGATCGGCCATTGAACAAGATGGATTGCACGCAGGTTCTCCGGCCGCTTGGGTGG
AGAGGCTATTCGGCTATGACTGGGCACAACAGACAATCGGCTGCTCTGATGCCGCCGTGTTCCGGCTGTC
AGCGCAGGGGCGCCCGGTTCTTTTTGTCAAGACCGACCTGTCCGGTGCCCTGAATGAACTGCAGGACGAG
GCAGCGCGGCTATCGTGGCTGGCCACGACGGGCGTTCCTTGCGCAGCTGTGCTCGACGTTGTCACTGAAG
CGGGAAGGGACTGGCTGCTATTGGGCGAAGTGCCGGGGCAGGATCTCCTGTCATCTCACCTTGCTCCTGC
CGAGAAAGTATCCATCATGGCTGATGCAATGCGGCGGCTGCATACGCTTGATCCGGCTACCTGCCCATTC
GACCACCAAGCGAAACATCGCATCGAGCGAGCACGTACTCGGATGGAAGCCGGTCTTGTCGATCAGGATG
ATCTGGACGAAGAGCATCAGGGGCTCGCGCCAGCCGAACTGTTCGCCAGGCTCAAGGCGCGCATGCCCGA
CGGCGAGGATCTCGTCGTGACCCATGGCGATGCCTGCTTGCCGAATATCATGGTGGAAAATGGCCGCTTT
TCTGGATTCATCGACTGTGGCCGGCTGGGTGTGGCGGACCGCTATCAGGACATAGCGTTGGCTACCCGTG
ATATTGCTGAAGAGCTTGGCGGCGAATGGGCTGACCGCTTCCTCGTGCTTTACGGTATCGCCGCTCCCGA
TTCGCAGCGCATCGCCTTCTATCGCCTTCTTGACGAGTTCTTCTGAGTCGATAAAAGTATTTGTTTCGTT
CAACAGTGCCACTGGTATTTACTAACAAAATGAAAAGTCCACCTTGTCTTCTCTCAGAAAACCTTTGTTG
TTCATTGTTTGGCCAATGAATCTTCAAAAACTTGCACAAACAGAAAAGTTGGAAAAGGATAATACAGACT
GCACTAAATGTTTTCCTCTGTTTTACAAACTGCTTGGCAGCCCCAGGTGAAGCATCAAGGATTGTTTGGT
ATTAAAATTTGTGTTCACGGGATGCACCAAAGTGTGTACCCCGTAAGCATGAAACCAGTGTTTTTTGTTT
TTTTTTTAGTTCTTATTCCGGAGCCTCAAACAAGCATTATACCTTCTGTGATTATGATTTCCTCTCCTAT
AATTATTTCTGTAGCACTCCACACTGATCTTTGGAAACTTGCCCCTTATTTAAAAAAAAAAAAGAAAAAA
AAGAGTTTGTTACTCTATTGTATGTTACAAAAGAACTATAGACTGTGGAATGCAGTTTAAAGATGACATA
TGCCAACAAATGCCTTGTATTATATGGCACTGCCGTAATTCAAATTTGTTTTTATTTTGGAAATAAAAGT
TCACTGTACTTTTTTTTCATTCTCATTGTTACATGATTTTTTAAAAAAAGGAAAAGAAAATGTGAAACAC
AATTTAGTCCTCATTATTTATTTGTAGATCCTGCAGCATCATGTTGTAATTAATTTTTTGGAAGTTTCCG
TTAAATGTAATATTGCTTCTCTTGTTACCATACTGATTCTTTTCTATTTATAAATGTATTTTGATGGGCA
GTAAAACAAAGTGTCTTAAAAGTTTTAAATAGAGAAAATGTGCTTTACACAGTTGCCTATAAAAAGTGCT
CTATGTTATCCAAGCAATTCATACTATAAGCTTCACTCTTATTGTTGTATGCAATTTTTACTATCATGCA
AATAAGCTTAGGTAAATAAAACTAATAGATCACCTTAGAAAATTATGCAATTAATGTGAAAATAATTGAT
GTTTGCAATGTGTCTTCCTTTGG
