Features (pLannotate 1.2.2; 17 found; start..end, strand, type, name):
      1..21      +  misc_feature   MCS (fragment): pUC18/19 multiple cloning site
     58..74      -  protein_bind   lac operator: The lac repressor binds to the lac operator to inhibit transcription in E. coli. This inhibition can be relieved by adding lactose or isopropyl-β-D-thiogalactopyranoside (IPTG). lac repressor encoded by lacI
     82..112     -  promoter       lac promoter: promoter for the E. coli lac operon
    127..148     -  protein_bind   CAP binding site: CAP binding activates transcription in the presence of cAMP. E. coli catabolite activator protein
    161..253     -  CDS            lacI (fragment): lac repressor; lacI; The lac repressor binds to the lac operator to inhibit transcription in E. coli. This inhibition can be relieved by adding lactose or isopropyl-β-D-thiogalactopyranoside (IPTG).
    436..1024    -  rep_origin     ori: high-copy-number ColE1/pMB1/pBR322/pUC origin of replication
   1195..2055    -  CDS            AmpR: β-lactamase; bla; confers resistance to ampicillin, carbenicillin, and related antibiotics
   2056..2160    -  promoter       AmpR promoter: bla
   2255..2290    +  CDS            rop (fragment): Rop protein, which maintains plasmids at low copy number; rop
   2392..2491    +  misc_feature   bom (fragment): basis of mobility region from pBR322
   2497..2654    -  CDS            lacZα (fragment): LacZα fragment of β-galactosidase; lacZ fragment
   3407..3859    +  CDS            SATB1 (fragment): SATB1_HUMAN - Experimental evidence at protein level: Swiss-Prot protein existence level 1. Crucial silencing factor contributing to the initiation of X inactivation mediated by Xist RNA that occurs during embryogenesis and in lymphoma (By similarity). Binds to DNA at special AT-rich sequences, the consensus SATB1-binding sequence (CSBS), at nuclear matrix- or scaffold-associated regions. Thought to recognize the sugar-phosphate structure of double-stranded DNA. Transcriptional repressor controlling nuclear and viral gene expression in a phosphorylated and acetylated status-dependent manner, b
   3880..3900    +  CDS            capTEV™ (fragment): composite tag for in vivo biotinylation, TEV protease cleavage, and 6xHis tagging
   3914..3958    +  CDS            S-Tag: affinity and epitope tag derived from pancreatic ribonuclease A
   4049..4768    +  CDS            EGFP: the original enhanced GFP (Yang et al., 1996) mammalian codon-optimized
   4806..5391    +  misc_feature   IRES2: internal ribosome entry site (IRES) of the encephalomyocarditis virus (EMCV)
   5473..6276    +  CDS            NeoR/KanR: aminoglycoside phosphotransferase from Tn5; aph(3')-II (or nptII); confers resistance to neomycin, kanamycin, and G418 (Geneticin®)
>Addgene plasmid #113818 | pSATB1-donor | addgene full sequence | sequence record 230185 | Addgene NGS Result
GACCTGCAGGCATGCAAGCTTGGCGTAATCATGGTCATAGCTGTTTCCTGTGTGAAATTGTTATCCGCTC
ACAATTCCACACAACATACGAGCCGGAAGCATAAAGTGTAAAGCCTGGGGTGCCTAATGAGTGAGCTAAC
TCACATTAATTGCGTTGCGCTCACTGCCCGCTTTCCAGTCGGGAAACCTGTCGTGCCAGCTGCATTAATG
AATCGGCCAACGCGCGGGGAGAGGCGGTTTGCGTATTGGGCGCTCTTCCGCTTCCTCGCTCACTGACTCG
CTGCGCTCGGTCGTTCGGCTGCGGCGAGCGGTATCAGCTCACTCAAAGGCGGTAATACGGTTATCCACAG
AATCAGGGGATAACGCAGGAAAGAACATGTGAGCAAAAGGCCAGCAAAAGGCCAGGAACCGTAAAAAGGC
CGCGTTGCTGGCGTTTTTCCATAGGCTCCGCCCCCCTGACGAGCATCACAAAAATCGACGCTCAAGTCAG
AGGTGGCGAAACCCGACAGGACTATAAAGATACCAGGCGTTTCCCCCTGGAAGCTCCCTCGTGCGCTCTC
CTGTTCCGACCCTGCCGCTTACCGGATACCTGTCCGCCTTTCTCCCTTCGGGAAGCGTGGCGCTTTCTCA
TAGCTCACGCTGTAGGTATCTCAGTTCGGTGTAGGTCGTTCGCTCCAAGCTGGGCTGTGTGCACGAACCC
CCCGTTCAGCCCGACCGCTGCGCCTTATCCGGTAACTATCGTCTTGAGTCCAACCCGGTAAGACACGACT
TATCGCCACTGGCAGCAGCCACTGGTAACAGGATTAGCAGAGCGAGGTATGTAGGCGGTGCTACAGAGTT
CTTGAAGTGGTGGCCTAACTACGGCTACACTAGAAGAACAGTATTTGGTATCTGCGCTCTGCTGAAGCCA
GTTACCTTCGGAAAAAGAGTTGGTAGCTCTTGATCCGGCAAACAAACCACCGCTGGTAGCGGTGGTTTTT
TTGTTTGCAAGCAGCAGATTACGCGCAGAAAAAAAGGATCTCAAGAAGATCCTTTGATCTTTTCTACGGG
GTCTGACGCTCAGTGGAACGAAAACTCACGTTAAGGGATTTTGGTCATGAGATTATCAAAAAGGATCTTC
ACCTAGATCCTTTTAAATTAAAAATGAAGTTTTAAATCAATCTAAAGTATATATGAGTAAACTTGGTCTG
ACAGTTACCAATGCTTAATCAGTGAGGCACCTATCTCAGCGATCTGTCTATTTCGTTCATCCATAGTTGC
CTGACTCCCCGTCGTGTAGATAACTACGATACGGGAGGGCTTACCATCTGGCCCCAGTGCTGCAATGATA
CCGCGAGACCCACGCTCACCGGCTCCAGATTTATCAGCAATAAACCAGCCAGCCGGAAGGGCCGAGCGCA
GAAGTGGTCCTGCAACTTTATCCGCCTCCATCCAGTCTATTAATTGTTGCCGGGAAGCTAGAGTAAGTAG
TTCGCCAGTTAATAGTTTGCGCAACGTTGTTGCCATTGCTACAGGCATCGTGGTGTCACGCTCGTCGTTT
GGTATGGCTTCATTCAGCTCCGGTTCCCAACGATCAAGGCGAGTTACATGATCCCCCATGTTGTGCAAAA
AAGCGGTTAGCTCCTTCGGTCCTCCGATCGTTGTCAGAAGTAAGTTGGCCGCAGTGTTATCACTCATGGT
TATGGCAGCACTGCATAATTCTCTTACTGTCATGCCATCCGTAAGATGCTTTTCTGTGACTGGTGAGTAC
TCAACCAAGTCATTCTGAGAATAGTGTATGCGGCGACCGAGTTGCTCTTGCCCGGCGTCAATACGGGATA
ATACCGCGCCACATAGCAGAACTTTAAAAGTGCTCATCATTGGAAAACGTTCTTCGGGGCGAAAACTCTC
AAGGATCTTACCGCTGTTGAGATCCAGTTCGATGTAACCCACTCGTGCACCCAACTGATCTTCAGCATCT
TTTACTTTCACCAGCGTTTCTGGGTGAGCAAAAACAGGAAGGCAAAATGCCGCAAAAAAGGGAATAAGGG
CGACACGGAAATGTTGAATACTCATACTCTTCCTTTTTCAATATTATTGAAGCATTTATCAGGGTTATTG
TCTCATGAGCGGATACATATTTGAATGTATTTAGAAAAATAAACAAATAGGGGTTCCGCGCACATTTCCC
CGAAAAGTGCCACCTGACGTCTAAGAAACCATTATTATCATGACATTAACCTATAAAAATAGGCGTATCA
CGAGGCCCTTTCGTCTCGCGCGTTTCGGTGATGACGGTGAAAACCTCTGACACATGCAGCTCCCGGAGAC
GGTCACAGCTTGTCTGTAAGCGGATGCCGGGAGCAGACAAGCCCGTCAGGGCGCGTCAGCGGGTGTTGGC
GGGTGTCGGGGCTGGCTTAACTATGCGGCATCAGAGCAGATTGTACTGAGAGTGCACCATATGCGGTGTG
AAATACCGCACAGATGCGTAAGGAGAAAATACCGCATCAGGCGCCATTCGCCATTCAGGCTGCGCAACTG
TTGGGAAGGGCGATCGGTGCGGGCCTCTTCGCTATTACGCCAGCTGGCGAAAGGGGGATGTGCTGCAAGG
CGATTAAGTTGGGTAACGCCAGGGTTTTCCCAGTCACGACGTTGTAAAACGACGGCCAGTGAATTCGAGC
TCGGTACCCACAATTCGCTAGCTGTCGTATGGTGGATTGAACCTTTTGAGGTAAGAAAAAAACTTGCAGT
GTCAGCCTAGTGCAATTCGGTAAGAAATTGTGTGTGTATTAAATTGGAACTGTCTGATAGAAAATTCACA
AGTGTGAGAATATCAGAAATCCTTTAGTCTCATGACAGATAACACTGAATAAGAGCCTAAGCTCATCTTC
TGTTCTTCCTGGCCATCCAATGAAACGGAGCAGAACACAAATTTCTTTCCCCGCTGCTCTGTAGCTCACC
TTTCTGAAATGTCTTTGAAATCCTTTCCTCTCCATCTTCATTTTAAATCTTTGTTAATTATTTACATCAT
AATTTGATGTGCTGTCTTCGCCTTTGATGCGTATCCTTCTAGTGAATTTTATGGCTCACATTTTCAGAGC
ACTGAGTTTTCACTTCCTCTGCTGATCTCTGATAAGTAAGTGCAGTAGCCCCCCAAAGCTGTCTTAATTC
ATCCCTTCCTAGTCATATCATTTTGATTTTTTTGTAAATGCTGTCGGCCATTTCGCCGGCCTACCTTTTC
ATTCTAAATCTTCATCCCTATCAAAGAAGCTATATGTAGGATCCGGGACCACATTTTTCCTGATTGGAGA
CGGCTTTGTGTGGAACTCCACGATAGCAGAGCTCTGATTGTCTCCTTGTTTCTTTGCAGCAACAGCAGCA
GCAACAGCAACAGCAGCAGCAGCAGCAGCAGGCACCGCCGCCTCCACAGCCACAGCAGCAGCCACAGACA
GGCCCTCGGCTCCCCCCACGGCAACCCACGGTGGCCTCTCCAGCAGAGTCAGATGAGGAAAACCGACAGA
AGACCCGGCCACGAACAAAAATTTCAGTGGAAGCCTTGGGAATCCTCCAGAGTTTCATACAAGACGTGGG
CCTGTACCCTGACGAAGAGGCCATCCAGACTCTGTCTGCCCAGCTCGACCTTCCCAAGTACACCATCATC
AAGTTCTTTCAGAACCAGCGGTACTATCTCAAGCACCACGGCAAACTGAAGGACAATTCCGGTTTAGAGG
TCGATGTGGCAGAATATAAAGAAGAGGAGCTGCTGAAGGATTTGGAAGAGAGTGTCCAAGATAAAAATAC
TAACACCCTTTTTTCAGTGAAACTAGAAGAAGAGCTGTCAGTGGAAGGAAACACAGACATTAATACTGAT
TTGAAAGACGGGATTCCAACTACTGCAAGCGAGAATCTTTATTTTCAGGGCGCCGCCAAATTCAAAGAAA
CCGCTGCTGCTAAATTCGAACGCCAGCACATGGACAGCGGAGGTGGAGGTTCGAGCGGTCCCTCGGGTTC
GTCGAGCCTGGAAGTTCTGTTCCAGGGGCCCCTGTCGTCGAGCGGTCCCTCGGGTTCGATGGTGAGCAAA
GGCGAGGAGCTGTTCACCGGGGTGGTGCCCATCCTGGTCGAGCTGGACGGCGACGTAAACGGCCACAAGT
TCAGCGTGTCCGGCGAGGGCGAGGGCGATGCCACCTACGGCAAGCTGACCCTGAAGTTCATCTGCACCAC
CGGCAAGCTGCCCGTGCCCTGGCCCACCCTCGTGACCACCCTGACCTACGGCGTGCAGTGCTTCAGCCGC
TACCCCGACCACATGAAGCAGCACGACTTCTTCAAGTCCGCCATGCCCGAAGGCTACGTCCAGGAGCGCA
CCATCTTCTTCAAGGACGACGGCAACTACAAGACCCGCGCCGAGGTGAAGTTCGAGGGCGACACCCTGGT
GAACCGCATCGAGCTGAAGGGCATCGACTTCAAGGAGGACGGCAACATCCTGGGGCACAAGCTGGAGTAC
AACTACAACAGCCACAACGTCTATATCATGGCCGACAAGCAGAAGAACGGCATCAAGGTGAACTTCAAGA
TCCGCCACAACATCGAGGACGGCAGCGTGCAGCTCGCCGACCACTACCAGCAGAACACCCCCATCGGCGA
CGGCCCCGTGCTGCTGCCCGACAACCACTACCTGAGCACCCAGTCCGCCCTGAGCAAAGACCCCAACGAG
AAGCGCGATCACATGGTCCTTAAGGAGTTCGTGACCGCCGCCGGGATCACTCTCGGCATGGACGAGCTGT
ACAAGTAATGATCTAGAGTCGAGTTAATTAAGAATTCCGCCCCCCCCCCTCTCCCTCCCCCCCCCTAACG
TTACTGGCCGAAGCCGCTTGGAATAAGGCCGGTGTGCGTTTGTCTATATGTTATTTTCCACCATATTGCC
GTCTTTTGGCAATGTGAGGGCCCGGAAACCTGGCCCTGTCTTCTTGACGAGCATTCCTAGGGGTCTTTCC
CCTCTCGCCAAAGGAATGCAGGGTCTGTTGAATGTCGTGAAGGAAGCAGTTCCTCTGGAAGCTTCTTGAA
GACAAACAACGTCTGTAGCGACCCTTTGCAGGCAGCGGAACCCCCCACCTGGCGACAGGTGCCTCTGCGG
CCAAAAGCCACGTGTATAAGATACACCTGCAAAGGCGGCACAACCCCAGTGCCACGTTGTGAGTTGGATA
GTTGTGGAAAGAGTCAAATGGCTCTCCTCAAGCGTATTCAACAAGGGGCTGAAGGATGCCCAGAAGGTAC
CCCATTGTATGGGATCTGATCTGGGGCCTCGGTGCACATGCTTTACATGTGTTTAGTCGAGGTTAAAAAA
ACGTCTAGGCCCCCCGAACCACGGGGACGTGGTTTTCCTTTGAAAAACACGATGATAATATGGCCACAAC
CTGTTACATTGCACAAGATAAAAATATATCATCACGAACAGTAAAACTGTCTGCTTACATAAACAGTAAT
ACAAGGGGTGTTATGGGATCGGCCATTGAACAAGATGGATTGCACGCAGGTTCTCCGGCCGCTTGGGTGG
AGAGGCTATTCGGCTATGACTGGGCACAACAGACAATCGGCTGCTCTGATGCCGCCGTGTTCCGGCTGTC
AGCGCAGGGGCGCCCGGTTCTTTTTGTCAAGACCGACCTGTCCGGTGCCCTGAATGAACTGCAGGACGAG
GCAGCGCGGCTATCGTGGCTGGCCACGACGGGCGTTCCTTGCGCAGCTGTGCTCGACGTTGTCACTGAAG
CGGGAAGGGACTGGCTGCTATTGGGCGAAGTGCCGGGGCAGGATCTCCTGTCATCTCACCTTGCTCCTGC
CGAGAAAGTATCCATCATGGCTGATGCAATGCGGCGGCTGCATACGCTTGATCCGGCTACCTGCCCATTC
GACCACCAAGCGAAACATCGCATCGAGCGAGCACGTACTCGGATGGAAGCCGGTCTTGTCGATCAGGATG
ATCTGGACGAAGAGCATCAGGGGCTCGCGCCAGCCGAACTGTTCGCCAGGCTCAAGGCGCGCATGCCCGA
CGGCGAGGATCTCGTCGTGACCCATGGCGATGCCTGCTTGCCGAATATCATGGTGGAAAATGGCCGCTTT
TCTGGATTCATCGACTGTGGCCGGCTGGGTGTGGCGGACCGCTATCAGGACATAGCGTTGGCTACCCGTG
ATATTGCTGAAGAGCTTGGCGGCGAATGGGCTGACCGCTTCCTCGTGCTTTACGGTATCGCCGCTCCCGA
TTCGCAGCGCATCGCCTTCTATCGCCTTCTTGACGAGTTCTTCTGAGTCGATAAAAGTATTTGTTTCGTT
CAACAGTGCCACTGGTATTTACTAACAAAATGAAAAGTCCACCTTGTCTTCTCTCAGAAAACCTTTGTTG
TTCATTGTTTGGCCAATGAATCTTCAAAAACTTGCACAAACAGAAAAGTTGGAAAAGGATAATACAGACT
GCACTAAATGTTTTCCTCTGTTTTACAAACTGCTTGGCAGCCCCAGGTGAAGCATCAAGGATTGTTTGGT
ATTAAAATTTGTGTTCACGGGATGCACCAAAGTGTGTACCCCGTAAGCATGAAACCAGTGTTTTTTGTTT
TTTTTTTAGTTCTTATTCCGGAGCCTCAAACAAGCATTATACCTTCTGTGATTATGATTTCCTCTCCTAT
AATTATTTCTGTAGCACTCCACACTGATCTTTGGAAACTTGCCCCTTATTTAAAAAAAAAAAAGAAAAAA
AAGAGTTTGTTACTCTATTGTATGTTACAAAAGAACTATAGACTGTGGAATGCAGTTTAAAGATGACATA
TGCCAACAAATGCCTTGTATTATATGGCACTGCCGTAATTCAAATTTGTTTTTATTTTGGAAATAAAAGT
TCACTGTACTTTTTTTTCATTCTCATTGTTACATGATTTTTTAAAAAAAGGAAAAGAAAATGTGAAACAC
AATTTAGTCCTCATTATTTATTTGTAGATCCTGCAGCATCATGTTGTAATTAATTTTTTGGAAGTTTCCG
TTAAATGTAATATTGCTTCTCTTGTTACCATACTGATTCTTTTCTATTTATAAATGTATTTTGATGGGCA
GTAAAACAAAGTGTCTTAAAAGTTTTAAATAGAGAAAATGTGCTTTACACAGTTGCCTATAAAAAGTGCT
CTATGTTATCCAAGCAATTCATACTATAAGCTTCACTCTTATTGTTGTATGCAATTTTTACTATCATGCA
AATAAGCTTAGGTAAATAAAACTAATAGATCACCTTAGAAAATTATGCAATTAATGTGAAAATAATTGAT
GTTTGCAATGTGTCTTCCTTTGG
